Addgene plasmid #121188: pMK377 (Hygro-P2A-mCherry2)
Purpose: N-terminal tagging
Depositing lab: Masato Kanemaki. Depositing organization: National Institute of Genetics. Publication: Generation of conditional auxin-inducible degron (AID) cells and tight control of degron-fused proteins using the degradation inhibitor auxinole. Yesbolatova A, Natsume T, Hayashi KI, Kanemaki MT. Methods. 2019 Apr 23. pii: S1046-2023(18)30331-1. doi: 10.1016/j.ymeth.2019.04.010. PubMed 31026591.
Backbone
  Vector backbone: pBluescript
  Vector type: CRISPR
Growth in bacteria
  Bacterial resistance: Ampicillin, 100 μg/mL
  Growth temperature: 37°C
  Growth strain: DH5alpha
  Copy number: High Copy
Gene/Insert
  Gene/Insert name: Hygro-P2A-mCherry2
  Species: Synthetic
  Cloning method: Restriction Enzyme; 5′ cloning site Unknown (unknown if destroyed); 3′ cloning site Unknown (unknown if destroyed)
Terms and licenses: Academic/Nonprofit Terms; Industry Terms: Not Available to Industry
How to cite: pMK377 (Hygro-P2A-mCherry2) was a gift from Masato Kanemaki (Addgene plasmid # 121188 ; http://n2t.net/addgene:121188 ; RRID:Addgene_121188)
