[The description below was written by a language model from this plasmid's Addgene catalogue record and pLannotate feature annotations shown in this document.]
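Description:
pMK377 (Hygro-P2A-mCherry2) is a 4.8 kb pBluescript-based plasmid that carries a promoterless tagging cassette for placing a red fluorescent tag at the N-terminus of a protein. The repository classes it as a CRISPR vector, but the feature table shows no Cas9 or guide RNA element. It therefore appears to be a source of the donor cassette for genome-editing-based knock-in rather than a nuclease plasmid. In E. coli it replicates from a high-copy ColE1/pUC-type origin and is selected with ampicillin through the bla gene. The remaining backbone features are standard pBluescript parts: an f1 origin for single-stranded DNA production, lac promoter/operator and lacZα remnants, and T7 and T3 promoters flanking the split multiple cloning site.

The insert sits between the two cloning-site fragments. It consists of the hph hygromycin phosphotransferase coding sequence followed, after a short gap, by the mCherry2 coding sequence. The P2A self-cleaving peptide named in the construct title is not annotated, but this gap is where it would be expected to lie. No mammalian promoter or polyadenylation signal is annotated, and no homology arms are listed, so these would presumably have to be added for each target.

This layout fits the stated purpose. If the cassette is integrated in frame at the start of an endogenous gene, the host locus would drive a single transcript. Ribosomal skipping at P2A would then release the hygromycin resistance protein, used to select edited cells, and leave mCherry2 fused to the N-terminus of the target protein. The associated publication concerns generating conditional auxin-inducible degron cell lines, although this cassette itself shows no annotated degron. The record does not name the target genes or host cell lines.
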