Features (pLannotate 1.2.2; 15 found; start..end, strand, type, name):
    126..144     +  promoter       T7 promoter: promoter for bacteriophage T7 RNA polymerase
    153..201     -  misc_feature   MCS (fragment): pBluescript multiple cloning site
    207..1229    +  CDS            hph: KHYB_ECOLX - Experimental evidence at protein level: Swiss-Prot protein existence level 1. The aminoglycoside phosphotransferases achieve inactivation of their antibiotic substrates by phosphorylation. Only phosphorylates hygromycin and closely related compounds such as demethyl analogs and destomycin. From Escherichia coli.
   1305..2012    +  CDS            mCherry2: mCherry2 is a basic (constitutively fluorescent) red fluorescent protein published in 2017, derived from Discosoma sp.. It has very low acid sensitivity.
   2031..2072    -  misc_feature   MCS (fragment): pBluescript multiple cloning site
   2085..2103    -  promoter       T3 promoter: promoter for bacteriophage T3 RNA polymerase
   2148..2164    -  protein_bind   lac operator: The lac repressor binds to the lac operator to inhibit transcription in E. coli. This inhibition can be relieved by adding lactose or isopropyl-β-D-thiogalactopyranoside (IPTG). lac repressor encoded by lacI
   2172..2202    -  promoter       lac promoter: promoter for the E. coli lac operon
   2217..2238    -  protein_bind   CAP binding site: CAP binding activates transcription in the presence of cAMP. E. coli catabolite activator protein
   2251..2343    -  CDS            lacI (fragment): lac repressor; lacI; The lac repressor binds to the lac operator to inhibit transcription in E. coli. This inhibition can be relieved by adding lactose or isopropyl-β-D-thiogalactopyranoside (IPTG).
   2526..3114    -  rep_origin     ori: high-copy-number ColE1/pMB1/pBR322/pUC origin of replication
   3285..4145    -  CDS            AmpR: β-lactamase; bla; confers resistance to ampicillin, carbenicillin, and related antibiotics
   4146..4250    -  promoter       AmpR promoter: bla
   4277..4635    +  rep_origin     f1 ori (sequence partly withheld): f1 bacteriophage origin of replication; arrow indicates direction of (+) strand synthesis
   4737..118     -  CDS            lacZα (fragment) (across the origin): LacZα fragment of β-galactosidase; lacZ fragment
>Addgene plasmid #121188 | pMK377 (Hygro-P2A-mCherry2) | addgene full sequence | sequence record 234559 | Addgene NGS Result
CGGTGCGGGCCTCTTCGCTATTACGCCAGCTGGCGAAAGGGGGATGTGCTGCAAGGCGATTAAGTTGGGT
AACGCCAGGGTTTTCCCAGTCACGACGTTGTAAAACGACGGCCAGTGAGCGCGCGTAATACGACTCACTA
TAGGGCGAATTGGGTACCGGGCCCCCCCTCGAGGTCGACGGTATCGATAAGCTTGATATCGCCACCATGA
AAAAGCCTGAACTCACCGCGACGTCTGTCGAGAAGTTTCTGATCGAAAAGTTCGACAGCGTCTCCGACCT
GATGCAGCTCTCGGAGGGCGAAGAATCTCGTGCTTTCAGCTTCGATGTAGGAGGGCGTGGATATGTCCTG
CGGGTAAATAGCTGCGCCGATGGTTTCTACAAAGATCGTTATGTTTATCGGCACTTTGCATCGGCCGCGC
TCCCGATTCCGGAAGTGCTTGACATTGGGGAATTCAGCGAGAGCCTGACCTATTGCATCTCCCGCCGTGC
ACAGGGTGTCACGTTGCAAGACCTGCCTGAAACCGAACTGCCCGCTGTTCTGCAGCCGGTCGCGGAGGCC
ATGGATGCGATCGCTGCGGCCGATCTTAGCCAGACGAGCGGGTTCGGCCCATTCGGACCGCAAGGAATCG
GTCAATACACTACATGGCGTGATTTCATATGCGCGATTGCTGATCCCCATGTGTATCACTGGCAAACTGT
GATGGACGACACCGTCAGTGCGTCCGTCGCGCAGGCTCTCGATGAGCTGATGCTTTGGGCCGAGGACTGC
CCCGAAGTCCGGCACCTCGTGCACGCGGATTTCGGCTCCAACAATGTCCTGACGGACAATGGCCGCATAA
CAGCGGTCATTGACTGGAGCGAGGCGATGTTCGGGGATTCCCAATACGAGGTCGCCAACATCTTCTTCTG
GAGGCCGTGGTTGGCTTGTATGGAGCAGCAGACGCGCTACTTCGAGCGGAGGCATCCGGAGCTTGCAGGA
TCGCCGCGGCTCCGGGCGTATATGCTCCGCATTGGTCTTGACCAACTCTATCAGAGCTTGGTTGACGGCA
ATTTCGATGATGCAGCTTGGGCGCAGGGTCGATGCGACGCAATCGTCCGATCCGGAGCCGGGACTGTCGG
GCGTACACAAATCGCCCGCAGAAGCGCGGCCGTCTGGACCGATGGCTGTGTAGAAGTACTCGCCGATAGT
GGAAACCGACGCCCCAGCACTCGTCCGAGGGCAAAGGAATCAGGAAGCGGAGCTACTAACTTCAGCCTGC
TGAAGCAGGCTGGAGACGTGGAGGAGAACCCTGGACCTAGATCTATGGTGAGCAAGGGCGAGGAGGATAA
CATGGCCATCATCAAGGAGTTCATGCGCTTCAAGGTGCACATGGAGGGCTCCGTGAACGGCCACGAGTTC
GAGATCGAGGGCGAGGGCGAGGGCCGCCCCTACGAGGGCACCCAGACCGCCAAGCTGAAGGTGACCAAGG
GTGGCCCCCTGCCCTTCGCCTGGGACATCCTGTCCCCTCAGTTCATGTACGGCTCCAAGGCCTACGTGAA
GCACCCCGCCGACATCCCCGACTACTTGAAGCTGTCCTTCCCCGAGGGCTTCAATTGGGAGCGCGTGATG
AACTTCGAGGACGGCGGCGTGGTGACCGTGACCCAGGACTCCTCCCTGCAGGACGGCGAGTTCATCTACA
AGGTGAAGCTGCGCGGCACCAACTTCCCCTCCGACGGCCCCGTAATGCAGTGTCGTACCATGGGCTGGGA
GGCCTCCACTGAGCGGATGTACCCCGAGGACGGCGCCCTGAAGGGCGAGATCAAGCAGAGGCTGAAGCTG
AAGGACGGCGGCCACTACGACGCTGAGGTCAAGACCACCTACAAGGCCAAGAAGCCCGTGCAGCTGCCCG
GCGCCTACAACGTCGACATCAAGTTGGACATCCTTTCCCACAACGAGGACTACACCATCGTGGAACAGTA
CGAACGCGCCGAGGGCCGCCACTCCACCGGCGGCATGGACGAGCTGTACAAGGGCGCTGGTGCAGGCGCC
GGATCCACTAGTTCTAGAGCGGCCGCCACCGCGGTGGAGCTCCAGCTTTTGTTCCCTTTAGTGAGGGTTA
ATTGCGCGCTTGGCGTAATCATGGTCATAGCTGTTTCCTGTGTGAAATTGTTATCCGCTCACAATTCCAC
ACAACATACGAGCCGGAAGCATAAAGTGTAAAGCCTGGGGTGCCTAATGAGTGAGCTAACTCACATTAAT
TGCGTTGCGCTCACTGCCCGCTTTCCAGTCGGGAAACCTGTCGTGCCAGCTGCATTAATGAATCGGCCAA
CGCGCGGGGAGAGGCGGTTTGCGTATTGGGCGCTCTTCCGCTTCCTCGCTCACTGACTCGCTGCGCTCGG
TCGTTCGGCTGCGGCGAGCGGTATCAGCTCACTCAAAGGCGGTAATACGGTTATCCACAGAATCAGGGGA
TAACGCAGGAAAGAACATGTGAGCAAAAGGCCAGCAAAAGGCCAGGAACCGTAAAAAGGCCGCGTTGCTG
GCGTTTTTCCATAGGCTCCGCCCCCCTGACGAGCATCACAAAAATCGACGCTCAAGTCAGAGGTGGCGAA
ACCCGACAGGACTATAAAGATACCAGGCGTTTCCCCCTGGAAGCTCCCTCGTGCGCTCTCCTGTTCCGAC
CCTGCCGCTTACCGGATACCTGTCCGCCTTTCTCCCTTCGGGAAGCGTGGCGCTTTCTCATAGCTCACGC
TGTAGGTATCTCAGTTCGGTGTAGGTCGTTCGCTCCAAGCTGGGCTGTGTGCACGAACCCCCCGTTCAGC
CCGACCGCTGCGCCTTATCCGGTAACTATCGTCTTGAGTCCAACCCGGTAAGACACGACTTATCGCCACT
GGCAGCAGCCACTGGTAACAGGATTAGCAGAGCGAGGTATGTAGGCGGTGCTACAGAGTTCTTGAAGTGG
TGGCCTAACTACGGCTACACTAGAAGAACAGTATTTGGTATCTGCGCTCTGCTGAAGCCAGTTACCTTCG
GAAAAAGAGTTGGTAGCTCTTGATCCGGCAAACAAACCACCGCTGGTAGCGGTGGTTTTTTTGTTTGCAA
GCAGCAGATTACGCGCAGAAAAAAAGGATCTCAAGAAGATCCTTTGATCTTTTCTACGGGGTCTGACGCT
CAGTGGAACGAAAACTCACGTTAAGGGATTTTGGTCATGAGATTATCAAAAAGGATCTTCACCTAGATCC
TTTTAAATTAAAAATGAAGTTTTAAATCAATCTAAAGTATATATGAGTAAACTTGGTCTGACAGTTACCA
ATGCTTAATCAGTGAGGCACCTATCTCAGCGATCTGTCTATTTCGTTCATCCATAGTTGCCTGACTCCCC
GTCGTGTAGATAACTACGATACGGGAGGGCTTACCATCTGGCCCCAGTGCTGCAATGATACCGCGAGACC
CACGCTCACCGGCTCCAGATTTATCAGCAATAAACCAGCCAGCCGGAAGGGCCGAGCGCAGAAGTGGTCC
TGCAACTTTATCCGCCTCCATCCAGTCTATTAATTGTTGCCGGGAAGCTAGAGTAAGTAGTTCGCCAGTT
AATAGTTTGCGCAACGTTGTTGCCATTGCTACAGGCATCGTGGTGTCACGCTCGTCGTTTGGTATGGCTT
CATTCAGCTCCGGTTCCCAACGATCAAGGCGAGTTACATGATCCCCCATGTTGTGCAAAAAAGCGGTTAG
CTCCTTCGGTCCTCCGATCGTTGTCAGAAGTAAGTTGGCCGCAGTGTTATCACTCATGGTTATGGCAGCA
CTGCATAATTCTCTTACTGTCATGCCATCCGTAAGATGCTTTTCTGTGACTGGTGAGTACTCAACCAAGT
CATTCTGAGAATAGTGTATGCGGCGACCGAGTTGCTCTTGCCCGGCGTCAATACGGGATAATACCGCGCC
ACATAGCAGAACTTTAAAAGTGCTCATCATTGGAAAACGTTCTTCGGGGCGAAAACTCTCAAGGATCTTA
CCGCTGTTGAGATCCAGTTCGATGTAACCCACTCGTGCACCCAACTGATCTTCAGCATCTTTTACTTTCA
CCAGCGTTTCTGGGTGAGCAAAAACAGGAAGGCAAAATGCCGCAAAAAAGGGAATAAGGGCGACACGGAA
ATGTTGAATACTCATACTCTTCCTTTTTCAATATTATTGAAGCATTTATCAGGGTTATTGTCTCATGAGC
GGATACATATTTGAATGTATTTAGAAAAATAAACAAATAGGGGTTCCGCGCACATTTCCCCGAAAAGTGC
CACCTG
[124 nt withheld, positions 4277-4400]
C
[91 nt withheld, positions 4402-4492]
A
[49 nt withheld, positions 4494-4542]
CCTTTGACGTTGGAGTCCACGTTCTTT
[37 nt withheld, positions 4570-4606]
ACCCTATCTCGGTCTATTCTTTTGATTTATAAGGGATTTTGCCGATTTCGGCCTATTGGTTAAAAAAATG
AGCTGATTTAACAAAAATTTAACGCGAATTTTAACAAAATATTAACGCTTACAATTTCCATTCGCCATTC
AGGCTGCGCAACTGTTGGGAAGGGCGAT
